>Addgene plasmid #112284 | pLL3.7-EF-EYFP-YAP1_WT-PolyA | addgene full sequence | sequence record 213530 | Addgene NGS Result
GACATTGATTATTGACTAGTTATTAATAGTAATCAATTACGGGGTCATTAGTTCATAGCCCATATATGGA
GTTCCGCGTTACATAACTTACGGTAAATGGCCCGCCTGGCTGACCGCCCAACGACCCCCGCCCATTGACG
TCAATAATGACGTATGTTCCCATAGTAACGCCAATAGGGACTTTCCATTGACGTCAATGGGTGGAGTATT
TACGGTAAACTGCCCACTTGGCAGTACATCAAGTGTATCATATGCCAAGTACGCCCCCTATTGACGTCAA
TGACGGTAAATGGCCCGCCTGGCATTATGCCCAGTACATGACCTTATGGGACTTTCCTACTTGGCAGTAC
ATCTACGTATTAGTCATCGCTATTACCATGGTGATGCGGTTTTGGCAGTACATCAATGGGCGTGGATAGC
GGTTTGACTCACGGGGATTTCCAAGTCTCCACCCCATTGACGTCAATGGGAGTTTGTTTTGGCACCAAAA
TCAACGGGACTTTCCAAAATGTCGTAACAACTCCGCCCCATTGACGCAAATGGGCGGTAGGCGTGTACGG
TGGGAGGTCTATATAAGCAGCGCGTTTTGCCTGTACTGGGTCTCTCTGGTTAGACCAGATCTGAGCCTGG
GAGCTCTCTGGCTAACTAGGGAACCCACTGCTTAAGCCTCAATAAAGCTTGCCTTGAGTGCTTCAAGTAG
TGTGTGCCCGTCTGTTGTGTGACTCTGGTAACTAGAGATCCCTCAGACCCTTTTAGTCAGTGTGGAAAAT
CTCTAGCAGTGGCGCCCGAACAGGGACTTGAAAGCGAAAGGGAAACCAGAGGAGCTCTCTCGACGCAGGA
CTCGGCTTGCTGAAGCGCGCACGGCAAGAGGCGAGGGGCGGCGACTGGTGAGTACGCCAAAAATTTTGAC
TAGCGGAGGCTAGAAGGAGAGAGATGGGTGCGAGAGCGTCAGTATTAAGCGGGGGAGAATTAGATCGCGA
TGGGAAAAAATTCGGTTAAGGCCAGGGGGAAAGAAAAAATATAAATTAAAACATATAGTATGGGCAAGCA
GGGAGCTAGAACGATTCGCAGTTAATCCTGGCCTGTTAGAAACATCAGAAGGCTGTAGACAAATACTGGG
ACAGCTACAACCATCCCTTCAGACAGGATCAGAAGAACTTAGATCATTATATAATACAGTAGCAACCCTC
TATTGTGTGCATCAAAGGATAGAGATAAAAGACACCAAGGAAGCTTTAGACAAGATAGAGGAAGAGCAAA
ACAAAAGTAAGACCACCGCACAGCAAGCGGCCGGCCGCTGATCTTCAGACCTGGAGGAGGAGATATGAGG
GACAATTGGAGAAGTGAATTATATAAATATAAAGTAGTAAAAATTGAACCATTAGGAGTAGCACCCACCA
AGGCAAAGAGAAGAGTGGTGCAGAGAGAAAAAAGAGCAGTGGGAATAGGAGCTTTGTTCCTTGGGTTCTT
GGGAGCAGCAGGAAGCACTATGGGCGCAGCGTCAATGACGCTGACGGTACAGGCCAGACAATTATTGTCT
GGTATAGTGCAGCAGCAGAACAATTTGCTGAGGGCTATTGAGGCGCAACAGCATCTGTTGCAACTCACAG
TCTGGGGCATCAAGCAGCTCCAGGCAAGAATCCTGGCTGTGGAAAGATACCTAAAGGATCAACAGCTCCT
GGGGATTTGGGGTTGCTCTGGAAAACTCATTTGCACCACTGCTGTGCCTTGGAATGCTAGTTGGAGTAAT
AAATCTCTGGAACAGATTTGGAATCACACGACCTGGATGGAGTGGGACAGAGAAATTAACAATTACACAA
GCTTAATACACTCCTTAATTGAAGAATCGCAAAACCAGCAAGAAAAGAATGAACAAGAATTATTGGAATT
AGATAAATGGGCAAGTTTGTGGAATTGGTTTAACATAACAAATTGGCTGTGGTATATAAAATTATTCATA
ATGATAGTAGGAGGCTTGGTAGGTTTAAGAATAGTTTTTGCTGTACTTTCTATAGTGAATAGAGTTAGGC
AGGGATATTCACCATTATCGTTTCAGACCCACCTCCCAACCCCGAGGGGACCCGACAGGCCCGAAGGAAT
AGAAGAAGAAGGTGGAGAGAGAGACAGAGACAGATCCATTCGATTAGTGAACGGATCGGCACTGCGTGCG
CCAATTCTGCAGACAAATGGCAGTATTCATCCACAATTTTAAAAGAAAAGGGGGGATTGGGGGGTACAGT
GCAGGGGAAAGAATAGTAGACATAATAGCAACAGACATACAAACTAAAGAATTACAAAAACAAATTACAA
AAATTCAAAATTTTCGGGTTTATTACAGGGACAGCAGAGATCCAGTTTGGTTAGTACCGGGCCCGCTCTA
GAACGCGCGGTGACCCTCGAGGTCGACGGTATCGATAAGCTCGCTTCACGAGATTCCAGCAGGTCGAGGG
ACCTAATAACTTCGTATAGCATACATTATACGAAGTTATATTAAGGGTTCCAAGCTTAAGCGGCCGGCCG
CGTGGATAACCGTATTACCGCCATAATCGTGAGGCTCCGGTGCCCGTCAGTGGGCAGAGCGCACATCGCC
CACAGTCCCCGAGAAGTTGGGGGGAGGGGTCGGCAATTGAACCGGTGCCTAGAGAAGGTGGCGCGGGGTA
AACTGGGAAAGTGATGTCGTGTACTGGCTCCGCCTTTTTCCCGAGGGTGGGGGAGAACCGTATATAAGTG
CAGTAGTCGCCGTGAACGTTCTTTTTCGCAACGGGTTTGCCGCCAGAACACAGGTAAGTGCCGTGTGTGG
TTCCCGCGGGCCTGGCCTCTTTACGGGTTATGGCCCTTGCGTGCCTTGAATTACTTCCACCTGGCTGCAG
TACGTGATTCTTGATCCCGAGCTTCGGGTTGGAAGTGGGTGGGAGAGTTCGAGGCCTTGCGCTTAAGGAG
CCCCTTCGCCTCGTGCTTGAGTTGAGGCCTGGCCTGGGCGCTGGGGCCGCCGCGTGCGAATCTGGTGGCA
CCTTCGCGCCTGTCTCGCTGCTTTCGATAAGTCTCTAGCCATTTAAAATTTTTGATGACCTGCTGCGACG
CTTTTTTTCTGGCAAGATAGTCTTGTAAATGCGGGCCAAGATCTGCACACTGGTATTTCGGTTTTTGGGG
CCGCGGGCGGCGACGGGGCCCGTGCGTCCCAGCGCACATGTTCGGCGAGGCGGGGCCTGCGAGCGCGGCC
ACCGAGAATCGGACGGGGGTAGTCTCAAGCTGGCCGGCCTGCTCTGGTGCCTGGCCTCGCGCCGCCGTGT
ATCGCCCCGCCCTGGGCGGCAAGGCTGGCCCGGTCGGCACCAGTTGCGTGAGCGGAAAGATGGCCGCTTC
CCGGCCCTGCTGCAGGGAGCTCAAAATGGAGGACGCGGCGCTCGGGAGAGCGGGCGGGTGAGTCACCCAC
ACAAAGGAAAAGGGCCTTTCCGTCCTCAGCCGTCGCTTCATGTGACTCCACGGAGTACCGGGCGCCGTCC
AGGCACCTCGATTAGTTCTCGAGCTTTTGGAGTACGTCGTCTTTAGGTTGGGGGGAGGGGTTTTATGCGA
TGGAGTTTCCCCACACTGAGTGGGTGGAGACTGAAGTTAGGCCAGCTTGGCACTTGATGTAATTCTCCTT
GGAATTTGCCCTTTTTGAGTTTGGATCTTGGTTCATTCTCAAGCCTCAGACAGTGGTTCAAAGTTTTTTT
CTTCCATTTCAGGTGTCGTGAGGAATTAGCTTGCTTACATTTGCTTCTGACACAACTGTGTTCACTAGCA
ACCTCAAACAGACAGCTAGCGCTACCGGTCGCCACCATGGTGAGCAAGGGCGAGGAGCTGTTCACCGGGG
TGGTGCCCATCCTGGTCGAGCTGGACGGCGACGTAAACGGCCACAAGTTCAGCGTGTCCGGCGAGGGCGA
GGGCGATGCCACCTACGGCAAGCTGACCCTGAAGTTCATCTGCACCACCGGCAAGCTGCCCGTGCCCTGG
CCCACCCTCGTGACCACCTTCGGCTACGGCCTGCAGTGCTTCGCCCGCTACCCCGACCACATGAAGCAGC
ACGACTTCTTCAAGTCCGCCATGCCCGAAGGCTACGTCCAGGAGCGCACCATCTTCTTCAAGGACGACGG
CAACTACAAGACCCGCGCCGAGGTGAAGTTCGAGGGCGACACCCTGGTGAACCGCATCGAGCTGAAGGGC
ATCGACTTCAAGGAGGACGGCAACATCCTGGGGCACAAGCTGGAGTACAACTACAACAGCCACAACGTCT
ATATCATGGCCGACAAGCAGAAGAACGGCATCAAGGTGAACTTCAAGATCCGCCACAACATCGAGGACGG
CAGCGTGCAGCTCGCCGACCACTACCAGCAGAACACCCCCATCGGCGACGGCCCCGTGCTGCTGCCCGAC
AACCACTACCTGAGCTACCAGTCCGCCCTGAGCAAAGACCCCAACGAGAAGCGCGATCACATGGTCCTGC
TGGAGTTCGTGACCGCCGCCGGGATCACTCTCGGCATGGACGAGCTGTACAAGTCCGGATCAACAAGTTT
GTACAAAAAAGCAGGCTTGGATCCCGGGCAGCAGCCGCCGCCTCAACCGGCCCCCCAGGGCCAAGGGCAG
CCGCCTTCGCAGCCCCCGCAGGGGCAGGGCCCGCCGTCCGGACCCGGGCAACCGGCACCCGCGGCGACCC
AGGCGGCGCCGCAGGCACCCCCCGCCGGGCATCAGATCGTGCACGTCCGCGGGGACTCGGAGACCGACCT
GGAGGCGCTCTTCAACGCCGTCATGAACCCCAAGACGGCCAACGTGCCCCAGACCGTGCCCATGAGGCTC
CGGAAGCTGCCCGACTCCTTCTTCAAGCCGCCGGAGCCCAAATCCCACTCCCGACAGGCCAGTACTGATG
CAGGCACTGCAGGAGCCCTGACTCCACAGCATGTTCGAGCTCATTCCTCTCCAGCTTCTCTGCAGTTGGG
AGCTGTTTCTCCTGGGACACTGACCCCCACTGGAGTAGTCTCTGGCCCAGCAGCTACACCCACAGCTCAG
CATCTTCGACAGTCTTCTTTTGAGATACCTGATGATGTACCTCTGCCAGCAGGTTGGGAGATGGCAAAGA
CATCTTCTGGTCAGAGATACTTCTTAAATCACATCGATCAGACAACAACATGGCAGGACCCCAGGAAGGC
CATGCTGTCCCAGATGAACGTCACAGCCCCCACCAGTCCACCAGTGCAGCAGAATATGATGAACTCGGCT
TCAGGTCCTCTTCCTGATGGATGGGAACAAGCCATGACTCAGGATGGAGAAATTTACTATATAAACCATA
AGAACAAGACCACCTCTTGGCTAGACCCAAGGCTTGACCCTCGTTTTGCCATGAACCAGAGAATCAGTCA
GAGTGCTCCAGTGAAACAGCCACCACCCCTGGCTCCCCAGAGCCCACAGGGAGGCGTCATGGGTGGCAGC
AACTCCAACCAGCAGCAACAGATGCGACTGCAGCAACTGCAGATGGAGAAGGAGAGGCTGCGGCTGAAAC
AGCAAGAACTGCTTCGGCAGGCAATGCGGAATATCAATCCCAGCACAGCAAATTCTCCAAAATGTCAGGA
GTTAGCCCTGCGTAGCCAGTTACCAACACTGGAGCAGGATGGTGGGACTCAAAATCCAGTGTCTTCTCCC
GGGATGTCTCAGGAATTGAGAACAATGACGACCAATAGCTCAGATCCTTTCCTTAACAGTGGCACCTATC
ACTCTCGAGATGAGAGTACAGACAGTGGACTAAGCATGAGCAGCTACAGTGTCCCTCGAACCCCAGATGA
CTTCCTGAACAGTGTGGATGAGATGGATACAGGTGATACTATCAACCAAAGCACCCTGCCCTCACAGCAG
AACCGTTTCCCAGACTACCTTGAAGCCATTCCTGGGACAAATGTGGACCTTGGAACACTGGAAGGAGATG
GAATGAACATAGAAGGAGAGGAGCTGATGCCAAGTCTGCAGGAAGCTTTGAGTTCTGACATCCTTAATGA
CATGGAGTCTGTTTTGGCTGCCACCAAGCTAGATAAAGAAAGCTTTCTTACATGGTTATAGGACCCAGCT
TTCTTGTACAAAGTGGTTGATCCACCGGATCTAGATAACTGATCATAATCAGCCATACCACATTTGTAGA
GGTTTTACTTGCTTTAAAAAACCTCCCACACCTCCCCCTGAACCTGAAACATAAAATGAATGCAATTGTT
GTTGTTGGCCGCGGATCCGTTTAAACGAATTCATCATAATCAGCCATACCACATTTGTAGAGGTTTTACT
TGCTTTAAAAAACCTCCCACACCTCCCCCTGAACCTGAAACATAAAATGAATGCAATTGTTGTTGTTAAC
TTGTTTATTGCAGCTTATAATGGTTACAAATAAAGCAATAGCATCACAAATTTCACAAATAAAGCATTTT
TTTCACTGCATTCTAGTTGTGGTTTGTCCAAACTCATCAATGTATCCCAATTCGTCGAGGGACCTAATAA
CTTCGTATAGCATACATTATACGAAGTTATACATGTTTAAGGGTTCCGGTTCCACTAGGTACAATTCGAT
ATCAAGCTTATCGATAATCAACCTCTGGATTACAAAATTTGTGAAAGATTGACTGGTATTCTTAACTATG
TTGCTCCTTTTACGCTATGTGGATACGCTGCTTTAATGCCTTTGTATCATGCTATTGCTTCCCGTATGGC
TTTCATTTTCTCCTCCTTGTATAAATCCTGGTTGCTGTCTCTTTATGAGGAGTTGTGGCCCGTTGTCAGG
CAACGTGGCGTGGTGTGCACTGTGTTTGCTGACGCAACCCCCACTGGTTGGGGCATTGCCACCACCTGTC
AGCTCCTTTCCGGGACTTTCGCTTTCCCCCTCCCTATTGCCACGGCGGAACTCATCGCCGCCTGCCTTGC
CCGCTGCTGGACAGGGGCTCGGCTGTTGGGCACTGACAATTCCGTGGTGTTGTCGGGGAAATCATCGTCC
TTTCCTTGGCTGCTCGCCTGTGTTGCCACCTGGATTCTGCGCGGGACGTCCTTCTGCTACGTCCCTTCGG
CCCTCAATCCAGCGGACCTTCCTTCCCGCGGCCTGCTGCCGGCTCTGCGGCCTCTTCCGCGTCTTCGCCT
TCGCCCTCAGACGAGTCGGATCTCCCTTTGGGCCGCCTCCCCGCATCGATACCGTCGACCTCGATCGAGA
CCTAGAAAAACATGGAGCAATCACAAGTAGCAATACAGCAGCTACCAATGCTGATTGTGCCTGGCTAGAA
GCACAAGAGGAGGAGGAGGTGGGTTTTCCAGTCACACCTCAGGTACCTTTAAGACCAATGACTTACAAGG
CAGCTGTAGATCTTAGCCACTTTTTAAAAGAAAAGGGGGGACTGGAAGGGCTAATTCACTCCCAACGAAG
ACAAGATATCCTTGATCTGTGGATCTACCACACACAAGGCTACTTCCCTGATTGGCAGAACTACACACCA
GGGCCAGGGATCAGATATCCACTGACCTTTGGATGGTGCTACAAGCTAGTACCAGTTGAGCAAGAGAAGG
TAGAAGAAGCCAATGAAGGAGAGAACACCCGCTTGTTACACCCTGTGAGCCTGCATGGGATGGATGACCC
GGAGAGAGAAGTATTAGAGTGGAGGTTTGACAGCCGCCTAGCATTTCATCACATGGCCCGAGAGCTGCAT
CCGGACTGTACTGGGTCTCTCTGGTTAGACCAGATCTGAGCCTGGGAGCTCTCTGGCTAACTAGGGAACC
CACTGCTTAAGCCTCAATAAAGCTTGCCTTGAGTGCTTCAAGTAGTGTGTGCCCGTCTGTTGTGTGACTC
TGGTAACTAGAGATCCCTCAGACCCTTTTAGTCAGTGTGGAAAATCTCTAGCAGCATGTGAGCAAAAGGC
CAGCAAAAGGCCAGGAACCGTAAAAAGGCCGCGTTGCTGGCGTTTTTCCATAGGCTCCGCCCCCCTGACG
AGCATCACAAAAATCGACGCTCAAGTCAGAGGTGGCGAAACCCGACAGGACTATAAAGATACCAGGCGTT
TCCCCCTGGAAGCTCCCTCGTGCGCTCTCCTGTTCCGACCCTGCCGCTTACCGGATACCTGTCCGCCTTT
CTCCCTTCGGGAAGCGTGGCGCTTTCTCATAGCTCACGCTGTAGGTATCTCAGTTCGGTGTAGGTCGTTC
GCTCCAAGCTGGGCTGTGTGCACGAACCCCCCGTTCAGCCCGACCGCTGCGCCTTATCCGGTAACTATCG
TCTTGAGTCCAACCCGGTAAGACACGACTTATCGCCACTGGCAGCAGCCACTGGTAACAGGATTAGCAGA
GCGAGGTATGTAGGCGGTGCTACAGAGTTCTTGAAGTGGTGGCCTAACTACGGCTACACTAGAAGAACAG
TATTTGGTATCTGCGCTCTGCTGAAGCCAGTTACCTTCGGAAAAAGAGTTGGTAGCTCTTGATCCGGCAA
ACAAACCACCGCTGGTAGCGGTGGTTTTTTTGTTTGCAAGCAGCAGATTACGCGCAGAAAAAAAGGATCT
CAAGAAGATCCTTTGATCTTTTCTACGGGGTCTGACGCTCAGTGGAACGAAAACTCACGTTAAGGGATTT
TGGTCATGAGATTATCAAAAAGGATCTTCACCTAGATCCTTTTAAATTAAAAATGAAGTTTTAAATCAAT
CTAAAGTATATATGAGTAAACTTGGTCTGACAGTTACCAATGCTTAATCAGTGAGGCACCTATCTCAGCG
ATCTGTCTATTTCGTTCATCCATAGTTGCCTGACTCCCCGTCGTGTAGATAACTACGATACGGGAGGGCT
TACCATCTGGCCCCAGTGCTGCAATGATACCGCGAGACCCACGCTCACCGGCTCCAGATTTATCAGCAAT
AAACCAGCCAGCCGGAAGGGCCGAGCGCAGAAGTGGTCCTGCAACTTTATCCGCCTCCATCCAGTCTATT
AATTGTTGCCGGGAAGCTAGAGTAAGTAGTTCGCCAGTTAATAGTTTGCGCAACGTTGTTGCCATTGCTA
CAGGCATCGTGGTGTCACGCTCGTCGTTTGGTATGGCTTCATTCAGCTCCGGTTCCCAACGATCAAGGCG
AGTTACATGATCCCCCATGTTGTGCAAAAAAGCGGTTAGCTCCTTCGGTCCTCCGATCGTTGTCAGAAGT
AAGTTGGCCGCAGTGTTATCACTCATGGTTATGGCAGCACTGCATAATTCTCTTACTGTCATGCCATCCG
TAAGATGCTTTTCTGTGACTGGTGAGTACTCAACCAAGTCATTCTGAGAATAGTGTATGCGGCGACCGAG
TTGCTCTTGCCCGGCGTCAATACGGGATAATACCGCGCCACATAGCAGAACTTTAAAAGTGCTCATCATT
GGAAAACGTTCTTCGGGGCGAAAACTCTCAAGGATCTTACCGCTGTTGAGATCCAGTTCGATGTAACCCA
CTCGTGCACCCAACTGATCTTCAGCATCTTTTACTTTCACCAGCGTTTCTGGGTGAGCAAAAACAGGAAG
GCAAAATGCCGCAAAAAAGGGAATAAGGGCGACACGGAAATGTTGAATACTCATACTCTTCCTTTTTCAA
TATTATTGAAGCATTTATCAGGGTTATTGTCTCATGAGCGGATACATATTTGAATGTATTTAGAAAAATA
AACAAATAGGGGTTCCGCGCACATTTCCCCGAAAAGTGCCACCTGACGTCGACGGATCGGGAGATCTCCC
GATCCCCTATGGTGCACTCTCAGTACAATCTGCTCTGATGCCGCATAGTTAAGCCAGTATCTGCTCCCTG
CTTGTGTGTTGGAGGTCGCTGAGTAGTGCGCGAGCAAAATTTAAGCTACAACAAGGCAAGGCTTGACCGA
CAATTGCATGAAGAATCTGCTTAGGGTTAGGCGTTTTGCGCTGCTTCGCGATGTACGGGCCAGATATACG
CGTT
Features (pLannotate 1.2.2; 28 found; start..end, strand, type, name):
      1..380     +  enhancer       CMV enhancer: human cytomegalovirus immediate early enhancer
    381..580     +  promoter       CMV promoter: human cytomegalovirus (CMV) immediate early promoter
    598..778     +  LTR            5' LTR (truncated): truncated 5' long terminal repeat (LTR) from HIV-1
    825..950     +  misc_feature   HIV-1 Ψ: packaging signal of human immunodeficiency virus type 1
    934..1272    +  CDS            HIV-1 gag (fragment): gag protein from human immunodeficiency virus 1; gag
   1447..1680    +  misc_feature   RRE: The Rev response element (RRE) of HIV-1 allows for Rev-dependent mRNA export from the nucleus to the cytoplasm.
   2057..2157    +  CDS            Rev (fragment): human immunodeficiency virus 1 (HIV-1) Rev protein; rev; enhances nuclear export of unspliced and incompletely spliced viral mRNAs
   2207..2324    +  misc_feature   cPPT/CTS: central polypurine tract and central termination sequence of HIV-1
   2394..2421    -  misc_feature   MCS (fragment): pBluescript multiple cloning site
   2456..2489    +  protein_bind   loxP: Cre-mediated recombination occurs in the 8-bp core sequence (GCATACAT). Cre recombinase
   2553..3731    +  promoter       EF-1α promoter: strong constitutive promoter for human elongation factor EF-1α
   3817..4533    +  CDS            EYFP: EYFP is a basic (constitutively fluorescent) green/yellow fluorescent protein published in 1996, derived from Aequorea victoria. It is reported to be a very rapidly-maturing weak dimer with high acid sensitivity.
   4543..4567    +  protein_bind   attB1: mutant version of attB; recombination site for the Gateway® BP reaction BP Clonase™
   4567..6078    +  CDS            YAP1: YAP1_HUMAN - Also known as YAP65. Experimental evidence at protein level: Swiss-Prot protein existence level 1. [Isoform 3]: Activates the C-terminal fragment (CTF) of ERBB4 (isoform 3). From Homo sapiens (Human).
   6083..6107    -  protein_bind   attB2: mutant version of attB; recombination site for the Gateway® BP reaction BP Clonase™
   6130..6214    +  CDS            large T antigen (fragment): large T antigen from SV40 (simian virus 40)
   6263..6345    +  CDS            large T antigen (fragment): large T antigen from SV40 (simian virus 40)
   6368..6449    +  polyA_signal   SV40 poly(A) signal: SV40 polyadenylation signal
   6507..6540    +  protein_bind   loxP: Cre-mediated recombination occurs in the 8-bp core sequence (GCATACAT). Cre recombinase
   6573..6596    +  misc_feature   MCS (fragment): pBluescript multiple cloning site
   6596..7184    +  misc_feature   WPRE: woodchuck hepatitis virus posttranscriptional regulatory element
   7185..7204    +  misc_feature   MCS (fragment): pBluescript multiple cloning site
   7206..7706    +  CDS            nef (fragment): NEF_HV1LA - Experimental evidence at protein level: Swiss-Prot protein existence level 1. Extracellular Nef protein targets CD4(+) T-lymphocytes for apoptosis by interacting with CXCR4 surface receptors. From Human immunodeficiency virus type 1 group M subtype B (isolate Lai) (HIV-1).
   7713..7893    +  LTR            5' LTR (truncated): truncated 5' long terminal repeat (LTR) from HIV-1
   7955..8543    -  rep_origin     ori: high-copy-number ColE1/pMB1/pBR322/pUC origin of replication
   8714..9574    -  CDS            AmpR: β-lactamase; bla; confers resistance to ampicillin, carbenicillin, and related antibiotics
   9575..9679    -  promoter       AmpR promoter: bla
   9738..9790    -  misc_feature   bom (fragment): basis of mobility region from pBR322
