[The description below was written by a language model from this plasmid's Addgene catalogue record and pLannotate feature annotations shown in this document.]
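Description:
pLL3.7-EF-EYFP-YAP1_WT-PolyA is a lentiviral transfer plasmid built on the pLentilox3.7 backbone for expressing a fluorescently tagged, wild-type human YAP1 in mammalian cells. It is propagated in E. coli through a high-copy ColE1/pUC-type origin and selected with ampicillin via the β-lactamase gene. The sequenced record is about 9.9 kb. The viral framework is HIV-1 derived. A CMV enhancer/promoter fused to a truncated 5' LTR drives production of the genomic RNA in packaging cells. This is followed by the Ψ packaging signal with a partial gag sequence, the Rev response element for Rev-dependent nuclear export, and the cPPT/CTS element that aids nuclear import of the reverse-transcribed genome. A WPRE, a nef fragment and a second truncated LTR close the viral unit at the 3' end.

The payload is driven by the strong constitutive EF-1α promoter and encodes EYFP fused to the N-terminus of YAP1. The YAP1 sequence is the 504-amino-acid YAP1-2gamma isoform and carries no mutations. It is flanked by attB1 and attB2 sites, remnants consistent with Gateway recombination, and attB1 lies in the linker between the fluorescent protein and YAP1. An SV40 polyadenylation signal follows the fusion, with adjacent SV40 large T fragments that likely belong to the same SV40 segment. The whole promoter–fusion–polyA cassette lies between two same-orientation loxP sites inherited from the backbone, so Cre could in principle excise it. No mammalian drug selection marker is annotated, so EYFP fluorescence is the only annotated means of identifying expressing cells. The construct serves to visualise wild-type YAP1 in cells, and the associated study quantified nuclear YAP1 and its export.
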