Addgene plasmid #112284: pLL3.7-EF-EYFP-YAP1_WT-PolyA
Purpose: Fluorescently labels WT human YAP1-2gamma isoform (504 aa)
Depositing lab: Erik Sahai. Depositing organization: Francis Crick Institute. Publication: Quantitative Analysis Reveals that Actin and Src-Family Kinases Regulate Nuclear YAP1 and Its Export. Ege N, Dowbaj AM, Jiang M, Howell M, Hooper S, Foster C, Jenkins RP, Sahai E. Cell Syst. 2018 Jun 27;6(6):692-708.e13. doi: 10.1016/j.cels.2018.05.006. Epub 2018 Jun 18. PubMed 29909276.
Backbone
  Vector backbone: pLentilox3.7
  Backbone size w/o insert (bp): 7484
  Vector type: Lentiviral
Growth in bacteria
  Bacterial resistance: Ampicillin, 100 μg/mL
  Growth temperature: 37°C
  Growth strain: NEB Stable
  Copy number: High Copy
Gene/Insert
  Gene/Insert name: EYFP-YAP1
  Species: H. sapiens (human)
  Insert size (bp): 2462
  Mutation: WT human YAP1-2gamma
  Entrez Gene: YAP1 (a.k.a. COB1, YAP, YAP-1, YAP2, YAP65, YKI)
  Promoter: EF-1 alpha
  Cloning method: Restriction Enzyme; 5′ cloning site NheI (unknown if destroyed); 3′ cloning site EcoRI (unknown if destroyed)
Terms and licenses: Academic/Nonprofit Terms; Industry Terms: Not Available to Industry
Depositor comments: The human YAP1-2gamma isoform, which is 504 amino acids long is described in (Gaffney et al., 2012)
How to cite: pLL3.7-EF-EYFP-YAP1_WT-PolyA was a gift from Erik Sahai (Addgene plasmid # 112284 ; http://n2t.net/addgene:112284 ; RRID:Addgene_112284)
